LOCUS       Exported 6474 bp ds-DNA circular SYN 12-MAY-2021
DEFINITION  3rd gen lentiviral eGFP expression vector, CMV promoter, Zeo.
ACCESSION   .
VERSION     .
KEYWORDS    pLenti CMV GFP Zeo (637-7)
SOURCE      synthetic DNA construct
  ORGANISM  synthetic DNA construct
REFERENCE   1 (bases 1 to 6474)
  AUTHORS   Campeau E, Ruhl VE, Rodier F, Smith CL, Rahmberg BL, Fuss JO,
            Campisi J, Yaswen P, Cooper PK, Kaufman PD.
  TITLE     A versatile viral system for expression and depletion of proteins in
            mammalian cells.
  JOURNAL   PLoS One. 2009 Aug 6;4(8):e6529.
  PUBMED    19657394
REFERENCE   2 (bases 1 to 6474)
  AUTHORS   .
  TITLE     Direct Submission
  JOURNAL   Exported May 12, 2021 from SnapGene Server 1.1.58
            http://www.snapgene.com
FEATURES             Location/Qualifiers
     source          1..6474
                     /organism="synthetic DNA construct"
                     /mol_type="other DNA"
     rep_origin      71..659
                     /direction=RIGHT
                     /label=ori
                     /note="high-copy-number ColE1/pMB1/pBR322/pUC origin of
                     replication"
     primer_bind     560..579
                     /label=pBR322ori-F
                     /note="pBR322 origin, forward primer"
     primer_bind     813..830
                     /label=L4440
                     /note="L4440 vector, forward primer"
     protein_bind    947..968
                     /label=CAP binding site
                     /bound_moiety="E. coli catabolite activator protein"
                     /note="CAP binding activates transcription in the presence
                     of cAMP."
     promoter        983..1013
                     /label=lac promoter
                     /note="promoter for the E. coli lac operon"
     protein_bind    1021..1037
                     /label=lac operator
                     /bound_moiety="lac repressor encoded by lacI"
                     /note="The lac repressor binds to the lac operator to
                     inhibit transcription in E. coli. This inhibition can be
                     relieved by adding lactose or
                     isopropyl-beta-D-thiogalactopyranoside (IPTG)."
     primer_bind     1026..1048
                     /label=M13/pUC Reverse
                     /note="In lacZ gene"
     primer_bind     1045..1061
                     /label=M13 rev
                     /note="common sequencing primer, one of multiple similar
                     variants"
     primer_bind     1045..1061
                     /label=M13 Reverse
                     /note="In lacZ gene. Also called M13-rev"
     primer_bind     1080..1100
                     /label=T3
                     /note="T3 promoter, forward primer"
     promoter        1082..1100
                     /label=T3 promoter
                     /note="promoter for bacteriophage T3 RNA polymerase"
     promoter        1128..1354
                     /label=RSV promoter
                     /note="Rous sarcoma virus enhancer/promoter"
     LTR             1355..1535
                     /label=5' LTR (truncated)
                     /note="truncated 5' long terminal repeat (LTR) from HIV-1"
     misc_feature    1582..1707
                     /label=HIV-1 Psi
                     /note="packaging signal of human immunodeficiency virus
                     type 1"
     misc_feature    2200..2433
                     /label=RRE
                     /note="The Rev response element (RRE) of HIV-1 allows for
                     Rev-dependent mRNA export from the nucleus to the
                     cytoplasm."
     CDS             2618..2662
                     /codon_start=1
                     /product="antigenic peptide corresponding to amino acids
                     655 to 669 of the HIV envelope protein gp41 (Lutje Hulsik
                     et al., 2013)"
                     /label=gp41 peptide
                     /note="recognized by the 2H10 single-chain llama nanobody"
                     /translation="KNEQELLELDKWASL"
     misc_feature    2929..3045
                     /label=cPPT/CTS
                     /note="central polypurine tract and central termination
                     sequence of HIV-1"
     enhancer        3068..3371
                     /label=CMV enhancer
                     /note="human cytomegalovirus immediate early enhancer"
     promoter        3372..3575
                     /label=CMV promoter
                     /note="human cytomegalovirus (CMV) immediate early
                     promoter"
     primer_bind     3526..3546
                     /label=CMV-F
                     /note="Human CMV immediate early promoter, forward primer"
     primer_bind     3572..3596
                     /label=LNCX
                     /note="Human CMV promoter, forward primer"
     regulatory      3665..3674
                     /regulatory_class="other"
                     /note="vertebrate consensus sequence for strong initiation
                     of translation (Kozak, 1987)"
     CDS             3671..4390
                     /codon_start=1
                     /product="the original enhanced GFP (Yang et al., 1996)"
                     /label=EGFP
                     /note="mammalian codon-optimized"
                     /translation="MVSKGEELFTGVVPILVELDGDVNGHKFSVSGEGEGDATYGKLTL
                     KFICTTGKLPVPWPTLVTTLTYGVQCFSRYPDHMKQHDFFKSAMPEGYVQERTIFFKDD
                     GNYKTRAEVKFEGDTLVNRIELKGIDFKEDGNILGHKLEYNYNSHNVYIMADKQKNGIK
                     VNFKIRHNIEDGSVQLADHYQQNTPIGDGPVLLPDNHYLSTQSALSKDPNEKRDHMVLL
                     EFVTAAGITLGMDELYK"
     CDS             3671..4387
                     /codon_start=1
                     /product="enhanced GFP"
                     /label=EGFP
                     /translation="MVSKGEELFTGVVPILVELDGDVNGHKFSVSGEGEGDATYGKLTL
                     KFICTTGKLPVPWPTLVTTLTYGVQCFSRYPDHMKQHDFFKSAMPEGYVQERTIFFKDD
                     GNYKTRAEVKFEGDTLVNRIELKGIDFKEDGNILGHKLEYNYNSHNVYIMADKQKNGIK
                     VNFKIRHNIEDGSVQLADHYQQNTPIGDGPVLLPDNHYLSTQSALSKDPNEKRDHMVLL
                     EFVTAAGITLGMDELYK"
     primer_bind     complement(3716..3737)
                     /label=EGFP-N
                     /note="EGFP, reverse primer"
     primer_bind     complement(3977..3996)
                     /label=EXFP-R
                     /note="For distinguishing EGFP variants, reverse primer"
     primer_bind     4324..4345
                     /label=EGFP-C
                     /note="EGFP, forward primer"
     misc_feature    4406..4994
                     /label=WPRE
                     /note="woodchuck hepatitis virus posttranscriptional
                     regulatory element"
     primer_bind     complement(4459..4479)
                     /label=WPRE-R
                     /note="WPRE, reverse primer"
     CDS             complement(4877..4888)
                     /codon_start=1
                     /product="Factor Xa recognition and cleavage site"
                     /label=Factor Xa site
                     /translation="IEGR"
     primer_bind     complement(5045..5065)
                     /label=pBABE 3'
                     /note="SV40 enhancer, reverse primer for pBABE vectors"
     promoter        5050..5379
                     /label=SV40 promoter
                     /note="SV40 enhancer and early promoter"
     rep_origin      5230..5365
                     /label=SV40 ori
                     /note="SV40 origin of replication"
     promoter        5391..5438
                     /label=EM7 promoter
                     /note="synthetic bacterial promoter "
     CDS             5457..5831
                     /codon_start=1
                     /gene="Sh ble from Streptoalloteichus hindustanus"
                     /product="antibiotic-binding protein"
                     /label=BleoR
                     /note="confers resistance to bleomycin, phleomycin, and
                     Zeocin(TM)"
                     /translation="MAKLTSAVPVLTARDVAGAVEFWTDRLGFSRDFVEDDFAGVVRDD
                     VTLFISAVQDQVVPDNTLAWVWVRGLDELYAEWSEVVSTNFRDASGPAMTEIGEQPWGR
                     EFALRDPAGNCVHFVAEEQD"
     LTR             5924..6157
                     /label=3' LTR (Delta-U3)
                     /note="self-inactivating 3' long terminal repeat (LTR) from
                     HIV-1"
     polyA_signal    6229..6350
                     /label=SV40 poly(A) signal
                     /note="SV40 polyadenylation signal"
     primer_bind     complement(6266..6285)
                     /label=SV40pA-R
                     /note="SV40 polyA, reverse primer"
     primer_bind     6320..6339
                     /label=EBV-rev
                     /note="SV40 polyA terminator, reverse primer"
ORIGIN
        1 ccaaaatccc ttaacgtgag ttttcgttcc actgagcgtc agaccccgta gaaaagatca
       61 aaggatcttc ttgagatcct ttttttctgc gcgtaatctg ctgcttgcaa acaaaaaaac
      121 caccgctacc agcggtggtt tgtttgccgg atcaagagct accaactctt tttccgaagg
      181 taactggctt cagcagagcg cagataccaa atactgttct tctagtgtag ccgtagttag
      241 gccaccactt caagaactct gtagcaccgc ctacatacct cgctctgcta atcctgttac
      301 cagtggctgc tgccagtggc gataagtcgt gtcttaccgg gttggactca agacgatagt
      361 taccggataa ggcgcagcgg tcgggctgaa cggggggttc gtgcacacag cccagcttgg
      421 agcgaacgac ctacaccgaa ctgagatacc tacagcgtga gctatgagaa agcgccacgc
      481 ttcccgaagg gagaaaggcg gacaggtatc cggtaagcgg cagggtcgga acaggagagc
      541 gcacgaggga gcttccaggg ggaaacgcct ggtatcttta tagtcctgtc gggtttcgcc
      601 acctctgact tgagcgtcga tttttgtgat gctcgtcagg ggggcggagc ctatggaaaa
      661 acgccagcaa cgcggccttt ttacggttcc tggccttttg ctggcctttt gctcacatgt
      721 tctttcctgc gttatcccct gattctgtgg ataaccgtat taccgccttt gagtgagctg
      781 ataccgctcg ccgcagccga acgaccgagc gcagcgagtc agtgagcgag gaagcggaag
      841 agcgcccaat acgcaaaccg cctctccccg cgcgttggcc gattcattaa tgcagctggc
      901 acgacaggtt tcccgactgg aaagcgggca gtgagcgcaa cgcaattaat gtgagttagc
      961 tcactcatta ggcaccccag gctttacact ttatgcttcc ggctcgtatg ttgtgtggaa
     1021 ttgtgagcgg ataacaattt cacacaggaa acagctatga ccatgattac gccaagcgcg
     1081 caattaaccc tcactaaagg gaacaaaagc tggagctgca agcttaatgt agtcttatgc
     1141 aatactcttg tagtcttgca acatggtaac gatgagttag caacatgcct tacaaggaga
     1201 gaaaaagcac cgtgcatgcc gattggtgga agtaaggtgg tacgatcgtg ccttattagg
     1261 aaggcaacag acgggtctga catggattgg acgaaccact gaattgccgc attgcagaga
     1321 tattgtattt aagtgcctag ctcgatacat aaacgggtct ctctggttag accagatctg
     1381 agcctgggag ctctctggct aactagggaa cccactgctt aagcctcaat aaagcttgcc
     1441 ttgagtgctt caagtagtgt gtgcccgtct gttgtgtgac tctggtaact agagatccct
     1501 cagacccttt tagtcagtgt ggaaaatctc tagcagtggc gcccgaacag ggacttgaaa
     1561 gcgaaaggga aaccagagga gctctctcga cgcaggactc ggcttgctga agcgcgcacg
     1621 gcaagaggcg aggggcggcg actggtgagt acgccaaaaa ttttgactag cggaggctag
     1681 aaggagagag atgggtgcga gagcgtcagt attaagcggg ggagaattag atcgcgatgg
     1741 gaaaaaattc ggttaaggcc agggggaaag aaaaaatata aattaaaaca tatagtatgg
     1801 gcaagcaggg agctagaacg attcgcagtt aatcctggcc tgttagaaac atcagaaggc
     1861 tgtagacaaa tactgggaca gctacaacca tcccttcaga caggatcaga agaacttaga
     1921 tcattatata atacagtagc aaccctctat tgtgtgcatc aaaggataga gataaaagac
     1981 accaaggaag ctttagacaa gatagaggaa gagcaaaaca aaagtaagac caccgcacag
     2041 caagcggccg ctgatcttca gacctggagg aggagatatg agggacaatt ggagaagtga
     2101 attatataaa tataaagtag taaaaattga accattagga gtagcaccca ccaaggcaaa
     2161 gagaagagtg gtgcagagag aaaaaagagc agtgggaata ggagctttgt tccttgggtt
     2221 cttgggagca gcaggaagca ctatgggcgc agcgtcaatg acgctgacgg tacaggccag
     2281 acaattattg tctggtatag tgcagcagca gaacaatttg ctgagggcta ttgaggcgca
     2341 acagcatctg ttgcaactca cagtctgggg catcaagcag ctccaggcaa gaatcctggc
     2401 tgtggaaaga tacctaaagg atcaacagct cctggggatt tggggttgct ctggaaaact
     2461 catttgcacc actgctgtgc cttggaatgc tagttggagt aataaatctc tggaacagat
     2521 ttggaatcac acgacctgga tggagtggga cagagaaatt aacaattaca caagcttaat
     2581 acactcctta attgaagaat cgcaaaacca gcaagaaaag aatgaacaag aattattgga
     2641 attagataaa tgggcaagtt tgtggaattg gtttaacata acaaattggc tgtggtatat
     2701 aaaattattc ataatgatag taggaggctt ggtaggttta agaatagttt ttgctgtact
     2761 ttctatagtg aatagagtta ggcagggata ttcaccatta tcgtttcaga cccacctccc
     2821 aaccccgagg ggacccgaca ggcccgaagg aatagaagaa gaaggtggag agagagacag
     2881 agacagatcc attcgattag tgaacggatc tcgacggtat cggttaactt ttaaaagaaa
     2941 aggggggatt ggggggtaca gtgcagggga aagaatagta gacataatag caacagacat
     3001 acaaactaaa gaattacaaa aacaaattac aaaattcaaa attttatcga taagcttggg
     3061 agttccgcgt tacataactt acggtaaatg gcccgcctgg ctgaccgccc aacgaccccc
     3121 gcccattgac gtcaataatg acgtatgttc ccatagtaac gccaataggg actttccatt
     3181 gacgtcaatg ggtggagtat ttacggtaaa ctgcccactt ggcagtacat caagtgtatc
     3241 atatgccaag tacgccccct attgacgtca atgacggtaa atggcccgcc tggcattatg
     3301 cccagtacat gaccttatgg gactttccta cttggcagta catctacgta ttagtcatcg
     3361 ctattaccat ggtgatgcgg ttttggcagt acatcaatgg gcgtggatag cggtttgact
     3421 cacggggatt tccaagtctc caccccattg acgtcaatgg gagtttgttt tggcaccaaa
     3481 atcaacggga ctttccaaaa tgtcgtaaca actccgcccc attgacgcaa atgggcggta
     3541 ggcgtgtacg gtgggaggtc tatataagca gagctcgttt agtgaaccgt cagatcgcct
     3601 ggagacgcca tccacgctgt tttgacctcc atagaagaca ccgactctag aggatccacc
     3661 ggtcgccacc atggtgagca agggcgagga gctgttcacc ggggtggtgc ccatcctggt
     3721 cgagctggac ggcgacgtaa acggccacaa gttcagcgtg tccggcgagg gcgagggcga
     3781 tgccacctac ggcaagctga ccctgaagtt catctgcacc accggcaagc tgcccgtgcc
     3841 ctggcccacc ctcgtgacca ccctgaccta cggcgtgcag tgcttcagcc gctaccccga
     3901 ccacatgaag cagcacgact tcttcaagtc cgccatgccc gaaggctacg tccaggagcg
     3961 caccatcttc ttcaaggacg acggcaacta caagacccgc gccgaggtga agttcgaggg
     4021 cgacaccctg gtgaaccgca tcgagctgaa gggcatcgac ttcaaggagg acggcaacat
     4081 cctggggcac aagctggagt acaactacaa cagccacaac gtctatatca tggccgacaa
     4141 gcagaagaac ggcatcaagg tgaacttcaa gatccgccac aacatcgagg acggcagcgt
     4201 gcagctcgcc gaccactacc agcagaacac ccccatcggc gacggccccg tgctgctgcc
     4261 cgacaaccac tacctgagca cccagtccgc cctgagcaaa gaccccaacg agaagcgcga
     4321 tcacatggtc ctgctggagt tcgtgaccgc cgccgggatc actctcggca tggacgagct
     4381 gtacaagtaa agcggccgcg tcgacaatca acctctggat tacaaaattt gtgaaagatt
     4441 gactggtatt cttaactatg ttgctccttt tacgctatgt ggatacgctg ctttaatgcc
     4501 tttgtatcat gctattgctt cccgtatggc tttcattttc tcctccttgt ataaatcctg
     4561 gttgctgtct ctttatgagg agttgtggcc cgttgtcagg caacgtggcg tggtgtgcac
     4621 tgtgtttgct gacgcaaccc ccactggttg gggcattgcc accacctgtc agctcctttc
     4681 cgggactttc gctttccccc tccctattgc cacggcggaa ctcatcgccg cctgccttgc
     4741 ccgctgctgg acaggggctc ggctgttggg cactgacaat tccgtggtgt tgtcggggaa
     4801 gctgacgtcc tttccatggc tgctcgcctg tgttgccacc tggattctgc gcgggacgtc
     4861 cttctgctac gtcccttcgg ccctcaatcc agcggacctt ccttcccgcg gcctgctgcc
     4921 ggctctgcgg cctcttccgc gtcttcgcct tcgccctcag acgagtcgga tctccctttg
     4981 ggccgcctcc ccgcctggaa ttctgcagat atccggttag taatgagttt ggaattaatt
     5041 ctgtggaatg tgtgtcagtt agggtgtgga aagtccccag gctccccagc aggcagaagt
     5101 atgcaaagca tgcatctcaa ttagtcagca accaggtgtg gaaagtcccc aggctcccca
     5161 gcaggcagaa gtatgcaaag catgcatctc aattagtcag caaccatagt cccgccccta
     5221 actccgccca tcccgcccct aactccgccc agttccgccc attctccgcc ccatggctga
     5281 ctaatttttt ttatttatgc agaggccgag gccgcctctg cctctgagct attccagaag
     5341 tagtgaggag gcttttttgg aggcctaggc ttttgcaaaa agctccccct gttgacaatt
     5401 aatcatcggc atagtatatc ggcatagtat aatacgacaa ggtgaggaac taaaccatgg
     5461 ccaagttgac cagtgccgtt ccggtgctca ccgcgcgcga cgtcgccgga gcggtcgagt
     5521 tctggaccga ccggctcggg ttctcccggg acttcgtgga ggacgacttc gccggtgtgg
     5581 tccgggacga cgtgaccctg ttcatcagcg cggtccagga ccaggtggtg ccggacaaca
     5641 ccctggcctg ggtgtgggtg cgcggcctgg acgagctgta cgccgagtgg tcggaggtcg
     5701 tgtccacgaa cttccgggac gcctccgggc cggccatgac cgagatcggc gagcagccgt
     5761 gggggcggga gttcgccctg cgcgacccgg ccggcaactg cgtgcacttc gtggccgagg
     5821 agcaggactg acacgtgcta cgagatttaa atggtacctt taagaccaat gacttacaag
     5881 gcagctgtag atcttagcca ctttttaaaa gaaaaggggg gactggaagg gctagctcac
     5941 tcccaacgaa gacaagatct gctttttgct tgtactgggt ctctctggtt agaccagatc
     6001 tgagcctggg agctctctgg ctaactaggg aacccactgc ttaagcctca ataaagcttg
     6061 ccttgagtgc ttcaagtagt gtgtgcccgt ctgttgtgtg actctggtaa ctagagatcc
     6121 ctcagaccct tttagtcagt gtggaaaatc tctagcagta gtagttcatg tcatcttatt
     6181 attcagtatt tataacttgc aaagaaatga atatcagaga gtgagaggaa cttgtttatt
     6241 gcagcttata atggttacaa ataaagcaat agcatcacaa atttcacaaa taaagcattt
     6301 ttttcactgc attctagttg tggtttgtcc aaactcatca atgtatctta tcatgtctgg
     6361 ctctagctat cccgccccta actccgccca tcccgcccct aactccgccc agttccgccc
     6421 attctccgcc ccatggctga ctaatttttt ttatttatgc agaggccgag gccg
//
