[The description below was written by a language model from this plasmid's Addgene catalogue record and the feature table of its GenBank file.]
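Description:
pLenti CMV GFP Zeo (637-7) is a third-generation, self-inactivating HIV-1-based lentiviral transfer vector for constitutive expression of enhanced GFP in mammalian cells, built on the p156RRL-sinPPT-CMV-GFP-PRE backbone. The 6.5 kb plasmid replicates in E. coli from a high-copy ColE1/pUC-type origin. No ampicillin resistance gene is annotated. Instead, a single Sh ble (BleoR) gene serves for selection in both hosts: it sits behind tandem SV40 early and bacterial EM7 promoters, so Zeocin can be used to select bacteria carrying the plasmid as well as transduced mammalian cells.

The viral genome is transcribed in packaging cells from a chimeric RSV promoter fused to a truncated 5' LTR, which makes production Tat-independent, as is typical of third-generation systems. Downstream lie the Psi packaging signal, the Rev response element for Rev-dependent nuclear export of the genomic RNA, and the cPPT/CTS, which improves nuclear import and transduction efficiency. The payload is the CMV immediate-early enhancer/promoter driving a Kozak-initiated, mammalian codon-optimized EGFP cloned between BamHI and SalI sites. It is followed by a WPRE to boost transcript stability and expression. The SV40-EM7-BleoR cassette follows the WPRE and lies within the proviral region, upstream of the U3-deleted 3' LTR, whose deletion inactivates LTR promoter activity after integration. An SV40 polyadenylation signal lies beyond the LTR.

The vector yields cells that are both fluorescent and Zeocin-selectable. This makes it suitable as a transduction and expression control, or as a marker for stable cell lines, within the depositors' family of lentiviral expression vectors. The retained cloning sites would also allow EGFP to be exchanged for another gene.
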