Addgene plasmid #17449: pLenti CMV GFP Zeo (637-7)
Purpose: 3rd gen lentiviral eGFP expression vector, CMV promoter, Zeo
Depositing lab: Eric Campeau & Paul Kaufman. Depositing organization: University of Massachusetts, Worcester. Publication: A versatile viral system for expression and depletion of proteins in mammalian cells. Campeau E, Ruhl VE, Rodier F, Smith CL, Rahmberg BL, Fuss JO, Campisi J, Yaswen P, Cooper PK, Kaufman PD.. PLoS One. 2009 Aug 6;4(8):e6529. 10.1371/journal.pone.0006529 PubMed 19657394.
Backbone
  Vector backbone: p156RRL-sinPPT-CMV-GFP-PRE/Nhe I
  Backbone size w/o insert (bp): 5728
  Vector type: Mammalian Expression, Lentiviral
  Selectable markers: Zeocin
Growth in bacteria
  Bacterial resistance: Bleocin (Zeocin), 50 μg/mL
  Growth temperature: 37°C
  Growth strain: Stbl3
  Growth instructions: Stbl3, 37oC
  Copy number: High Copy
Gene/Insert
  Gene/Insert name: GFP (alt name: enhanced GFP)
  Insert size (bp): 719
  Cloning method: Restriction Enzyme; 5′ cloning site BamHI (not destroyed); 3′ cloning site Sal I (not destroyed)
  Sequencing primers: 5′ CMVforw
Terms and licenses: Academic/Nonprofit Terms; Industry Terms: Not Available to Industry
How to cite: pLenti CMV GFP Zeo (637-7) was a gift from Eric Campeau & Paul Kaufman (Addgene plasmid # 17449 ; http://n2t.net/addgene:17449 ; RRID:Addgene_17449)
